Addgene plasmid #70050: AP682-1
Purpose: Expresses TEV::eGFP::myc::3Xflag in bacteria
Depositing lab: Geraldine Seydoux. Depositing organization: Johns Hopkins University and School of Medicine. Publication: High Efficiency, Homology-Directed Genome Editing in Caenorhabditis elegans Using CRISPR-Cas9 Ribonucleoprotein Complexes. Paix A, Folkmann A, Rasoloson D, Seydoux G. Genetics. 2015 Sep;201(1):47-54. doi: 10.1534/genetics.115.179382. Epub 2015 Jul 17. PubMed 26187122.
Backbone
  Vector backbone: pUC19
  Backbone manufacturer: Messing lab Plasmid 50005
  Vector type: Bacterial Expression
Growth in bacteria
  Bacterial resistance: Ampicillin, 100 μg/mL
  Growth temperature: 37°C
  Growth strain: DH5alpha
  Copy number: Unknown
Gene/Insert
  Gene/Insert name: eGFP
  Tag / fusion protein: TEV (N terminal on insert); myc::3Xflag (C terminal on insert)
  Cloning method: Unknown
  Sequencing primers: 5′ M13pUC-Fwd; 3′ M13pUC-Rev
Terms and licenses: Academic/Nonprofit Terms; Industry Terms: Not Available to Industry
How to cite: AP682-1 was a gift from Geraldine Seydoux (Addgene plasmid # 70050 ; http://n2t.net/addgene:70050 ; RRID:Addgene_70050)
