[The description below was written by a language model from this plasmid's Addgene catalogue record and pLannotate feature annotations shown in this document.]
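Description:
AP682-1 is a small (about 3.6 kb) pUC19-based plasmid carrying an eGFP tagging cassette, catalogued as a bacterial expression vector. It is maintained in E. coli through the high-copy ColE1/pUC origin of replication and selected with ampicillin via the β-lactamase (AmpR) gene and its own promoter. The rest of the backbone is typical pUC19: the CAP binding site, lac promoter and lac operator, a lacZα fragment, and short remnants of lacI, bom and rop.

The insert sits in the pUC multiple cloning site, flanked by MCS fragments and the standard M13 forward and reverse sequencing primer sites. According to the catalogue entry it encodes a TEV protease recognition site at the N-terminus of eGFP, followed by C-terminal myc and 3xFLAG epitope tags. The feature table annotates EGFP and 3xFLAG, with unannotated gaps on either side of EGFP where the short TEV and myc sequences would be expected, although these are not called as features. The EGFP and 3xFLAG coding sequences are annotated on the strand opposite to the lac promoter, so the lac promoter would not be expected to drive sense transcription of the fusion. The record identifies no other promoter upstream of the cassette, despite its stated purpose of bacterial expression.

The associated publication concerns homology-directed genome editing in Caenorhabditis elegans using Cas9 ribonucleoprotein complexes. This suggests the plasmid serves mainly as a source or template for the TEV::eGFP::myc::3xFLAG cassette when tagging endogenous genes, but the record does not state this explicitly.
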