Features (pLannotate 1.2.2; 15 found; start..end, strand, type, name):
      1..93      +  CDS            lacI (fragment): lac repressor; lacI; The lac repressor binds to the lac operator to inhibit transcription in E. coli. This inhibition can be relieved by adding lactose or isopropyl-β-D-thiogalactopyranoside (IPTG).
    106..127     +  protein_bind   CAP binding site: CAP binding activates transcription in the presence of cAMP. E. coli catabolite activator protein
    142..172     +  promoter       lac promoter: promoter for the E. coli lac operon
    180..196     +  protein_bind   lac operator: The lac repressor binds to the lac operator to inhibit transcription in E. coli. This inhibition can be relieved by adding lactose or isopropyl-β-D-thiogalactopyranoside (IPTG). lac repressor encoded by lacI
    233..268     -  misc_feature   MCS (fragment): pUC18/19 multiple cloning site
    268..333     -  CDS            3xFLAG: three tandem FLAG® epitope tags, followed by an enterokinase cleavage site
    333..358     -  misc_feature   MCS (fragment): pBluescript multiple cloning site
    427..1140    -  CDS            EGFP: EGFP is a basic (constitutively fluorescent) green fluorescent protein published in 1996, derived from Aequorea victoria. It is reported to be a rapidly-maturing weak dimer with moderate acid sensitivity.
   1162..1187    -  misc_feature   MCS (fragment): pUC18/19 multiple cloning site
   1184..1341    +  CDS            lacZα (fragment): LacZα fragment of β-galactosidase; lacZ fragment
   1347..1446    -  misc_feature   bom (fragment): basis of mobility region from pBR322
   1548..1583    -  CDS            rop (fragment): Rop protein, which maintains plasmids at low copy number; rop
   1678..1782    +  promoter       AmpR promoter: bla
   1783..2643    +  CDS            AmpR: β-lactamase; bla; confers resistance to ampicillin, carbenicillin, and related antibiotics
   2814..3402    +  rep_origin     ori: high-copy-number ColE1/pMB1/pBR322/pUC origin of replication
>Addgene plasmid #70050 | AP682-1 | addgene full sequence | sequence record 127887 | Addgene assembled full plasmid sequence
GCGCCCAATACGCAAACCGCCTCTCCCCGCGCGTTGGCCGATTCATTAATGCAGCTGGCACGACAGGTTT
CCCGACTGGAAAGCGGGCAGTGAGCGCAACGCAATTAATGTGAGTTAGCTCACTCATTAGGCACCCCAGG
CTTTACACTTTATGCTTCCGGCTCGTATGTTGTGTGGAATTGTGAGCGGATAACAATTTCACACAGGAAA
CAGCTATGACCATGATTACGCCAAGCTTGCATGCCTGCAGGTCGACTCTAGAGGATCCTTGTCATCGTCA
TCCTTGTAATCGATATCATGATCTTTATAATCACCGTCATGGTCTTTGTAGTCACTAGTTCTAGAGCGGC
CGCCACCGGTGGAGCTCCACCGATCCCCCGGGCACAGATCCTCTTCTGATATCAGTTTTTGTTCGCCGGC
TACGTACTTGTACAGCTCGTCCATGCCGAGTGTAATCCCAGCAGCTGTTACAAACTCAAGAAGGACCATG
TGGTCTCTCTTTTCGTTGGGATCTTTCGAAAGGGCAGATTGTGTGGACAGGTAATGGTTGTCTGGTAAAA
GGACAGGGCCATCGCCAATTGGAGTATTTTGTTGATAATGGTCTGCTAGTTGAACGCTTCCATCTTCAAT
GTTGTGTCTAATTTTGAAGTTAACTTTGATTCCATTCTTTTGTTTGTCTGCCATGATGTATACATTGTGT
GAGTTATAGTTGTATTCCAATTTGTGTCCAAGAATGTTTCCATCTTCTTTAAAATCAATACCTTTTAACT
CGATTCTATTAACAAGGGTATCACCTTCAAACTTGACTTCAGCACGTGTCTTGTAGTTCCCGTCATCTTT
GAAAAATATAGTTCTTTCCTGTACATAACCTTCGGGCATGGCACTCTTGAAAAAGTCATGCTGCTTCATG
TGGTCGGGGTACCGGCTGAAGCACTGCACGCCGTAGGTCAGAGTAGTGACAAGTGTTGGCCATGGAACAG
GTAGTTTTCCAGTAGTGCAAATAAATTTAAGGGTAAGTTTTCCGTATGTTGCATCACCTTCACCCTCTCC
ACTGACAGAAAATTTGTGCCCATTAACATCACCATCTAATTCAACAAGAATTGGGACAACTCCAGTGAAA
AGTTCTTCTCCTTTACTCACTCCTTGGAAGTAGAGGTTCTCGATCCCCGGGTACCGAGCTCGAATTCACT
GGCCGTCGTTTTACAACGTCGTGACTGGGAAAACCCTGGCGTTACCCAACTTAATCGCCTTGCAGCACAT
CCCCCTTTCGCCAGCTGGCGTAATAGCGAAGAGGCCCGCACCGATCGCCCTTCCCAACAGTTGCGCAGCC
TGAATGGCGAATGGCGCCTGATGCGGTATTTTCTCCTTACGCATCTGTGCGGTATTTCACACCGCATATG
GTGCACTCTCAGTACAATCTGCTCTGATGCCGCATAGTTAAGCCAGCCCCGACACCCGCCAACACCCGCT
GACGCGCCCTGACGGGCTTGTCTGCTCCCGGCATCCGCTTACAGACAAGCTGTGACCGTCTCCGGGAGCT
GCATGTGTCAGAGGTTTTCACCGTCATCACCGAAACGCGCGAGACGAAAGGGCCTCGTGATACGCCTATT
TTTATAGGTTAATGTCATGATAATAATGGTTTCTTAGACGTCAGGTGGCACTTTTCGGGGAAATGTGCGC
GGAACCCCTATTTGTTTATTTTTCTAAATACATTCAAATATGTATCCGCTCATGAGACAATAACCCTGAT
AAATGCTTCAATAATATTGAAAAAGGAAGAGTATGAGTATTCAACATTTCCGTGTCGCCCTTATTCCCTT
TTTTGCGGCATTTTGCCTTCCTGTTTTTGCTCACCCAGAAACGCTGGTGAAAGTAAAAGATGCTGAAGAT
CAGTTGGGTGCACGAGTGGGTTACATCGAACTGGATCTCAACAGCGGTAAGATCCTTGAGAGTTTTCGCC
CCGAAGAACGTTTTCCAATGATGAGCACTTTTAAAGTTCTGCTATGTGGCGCGGTATTATCCCGTATTGA
CGCCGGGCAAGAGCAACTCGGTCGCCGCATACACTATTCTCAGAATGACTTGGTTGAGTACTCACCAGTC
ACAGAAAAGCATCTTACGGATGGCATGACAGTAAGAGAATTATGCAGTGCTGCCATAACCATGAGTGATA
ACACTGCGGCCAACTTACTTCTGACAACGATCGGAGGACCGAAGGAGCTAACCGCTTTTTTGCACAACAT
GGGGGATCATGTAACTCGCCTTGATCGTTGGGAACCGGAGCTGAATGAAGCCATACCAAACGACGAGCGT
GACACCACGATGCCTGTAGCAATGGCAACAACGTTGCGCAAACTATTAACTGGCGAACTACTTACTCTAG
CTTCCCGGCAACAATTAATAGACTGGATGGAGGCGGATAAAGTTGCAGGACCACTTCTGCGCTCGGCCCT
TCCGGCTGGCTGGTTTATTGCTGATAAATCTGGAGCCGGTGAGCGTGGGTCTCGCGGTATCATTGCAGCA
CTGGGGCCAGATGGTAAGCCCTCCCGTATCGTAGTTATCTACACGACGGGGAGTCAGGCAACTATGGATG
AACGAAATAGACAGATCGCTGAGATAGGTGCCTCACTGATTAAGCATTGGTAACTGTCAGACCAAGTTTA
CTCATATATACTTTAGATTGATTTAAAACTTCATTTTTAATTTAAAAGGATCTAGGTGAAGATCCTTTTT
GATAATCTCATGACCAAAATCCCTTAACGTGAGTTTTCGTTCCACTGAGCGTCAGACCCCGTAGAAAAGA
TCAAAGGATCTTCTTGAGATCCTTTTTTTCTGCGCGTAATCTGCTGCTTGCAAACAAAAAAACCACCGCT
ACCAGCGGTGGTTTGTTTGCCGGATCAAGAGCTACCAACTCTTTTTCCGAAGGTAACTGGCTTCAGCAGA
GCGCAGATACCAAATACTGTTCTTCTAGTGTAGCCGTAGTTAGGCCACCACTTCAAGAACTCTGTAGCAC
CGCCTACATACCTCGCTCTGCTAATCCTGTTACCAGTGGCTGCTGCCAGTGGCGATAAGTCGTGTCTTAC
CGGGTTGGACTCAAGACGATAGTTACCGGATAAGGCGCAGCGGTCGGGCTGAACGGGGGGTTCGTGCACA
CAGCCCAGCTTGGAGCGAACGACCTACACCGAACTGAGATACCTACAGCGTGAGCTATGAGAAAGCGCCA
CGCTTCCCGAAGGGAGAAAGGCGGACAGGTATCCGGTAAGCGGCAGGGTCGGAACAGGAGAGCGCACGAG
GGAGCTTCCAGGGGGAAACGCCTGGTATCTTTATAGTCCTGTCGGGTTTCGCCACCTCTGACTTGAGCGT
CGATTTTTGTGATGCTCGTCAGGGGGGCGGAGCCTATGGAAAAACGCCAGCAACGCGGCCTTTTTACGGT
TCCTGGCCTTTTGCTGGCCTTTTGCTCACATGTTCTTTCCTGCGTTATCCCCTGATTCTGTGGATAACCG
TATTACCGCCTTTGAGTGAGCTGATACCGCTCGCCGCAGCCGAACGACCGAGCGCAGCGAGTCAGTGAGC
GAGGAAGCGGAAGA
