>Addgene plasmid #70050 | AP682-1 | addgene partial sequence | sequence record 127883 | M13pUC-Fwd 5'-CCCAGTCACGACGTTGTAAAACG-3'
CTCGGTACCCGGGGATCGAGAACCTCTACTTCCAAGGAGTGAGTAAAGGAGAAGAACTTTTCACTGGAGT
TGTCCCAATTCTTGTTGAATTAGATGGTGATGTTAATGGGCACAAATTTTCTGTCAGTGGAGAGGGTGAA
GGTGATGCAACATACGGAAAACTTACCCTTAAATTTATTTGCACTACTGGAAAACTACCTGTTCCATGGC
CAACACTTGTCACTACTCTGACCTACGGCGTGCAGTGCTTCAGCCGGTACCCCGACCACATGAAGCAGCA
TGACTTTTTCAAGAGTGCCATGCCCGAAGGTTATGTACAGGAAAGAACTATATTTTTCAAAGATGACGGG
AACTACAAGACACGTGCTGAAGTCAAGTTTGAAGGTGATACCCTTGTTAATAGAATCGAGTTAAAAGGTA
TTGATTTTAAAGAAGATGGAAACATTCTTGGACACAAATTGGAATACAACTATAACTCACACAATGTATA
CATCATGGCAGACAAACAAAAGAATGGAATCAAAGTTAACTTCAAAATTAGACACAACATTGAAGATGGA
AGCGTTCAACTAGCAGACCATTATCAACAAAATACTCCAATTGGCGATGGCCCTGTCCTTTTACCAGACA
ACCATTACCTGTCCACACAATCTGCCCTTTCGAAAGATCCCAACGAAAAGAGAGACCACATGGTCCTTCT
TGAGTTTGTAACAGCTGCTGGGATTACACTCGGCATGGACGAGCTGTACAAGTACGTAGCCGGCGAACAA
AAACTGATATCAGAAGAGGATCTGTGCCCGGGGGATCGGTGGAGCTCCACCGGTGGCGGCCGCTCTAGAA
CTAGTGACTACAAAGACCATGACGGTGATTATAAAGATCATGATATCGATTACAAGGATGACGATGACAA
GGATCCTCTAGAGTCGACCTGCAGGCATGCAAGCTTGGCGTAATCATGGTCATAGCTGTTTCCTGTGTGA
AATTGTTATCCGCTCACAATTCCACACAACATACGAGCCGGAAGCATAAAGTGTAAAGCCTGGG
