>Addgene plasmid #70050 | AP682-1 | addgene partial sequence | sequence record 127886 | M13pUC-Rev 5'-AGCGGATAACAATTTCACACAGG-3'
TGACCATGATTACGCCAAGCTTGCATGCCTGCAGGTCGACTCTAGAGGATCCTTGTCATCGTCATCCTTG
TAATCGATATCATGATCTTTATAATCACCGTCATGGTCTTTGTAGTCACTAGTTCTAGAGCGGCCGCCAC
CGGTGGAGCTCCACCGATCCCCCGGGCACAGATCCTCTTCTGATATCAGTTTTTGTTCGCCGGCTACGTA
CTTGTACAGCTCGTCCATGCCGAGTGTAATCCCAGCAGCTGTTACAAACTCAAGAAGGACCATGTGGTCT
CTCTTTTCGTTGGGATCTTTCGAAAGGGCAGATTGTGTGGACAGGTAATGGTTGTCTGGTAAAAGGACAG
GGCCATCGCCAATTGGAGTATTTTGTTGATAATGGTCTGCTAGTTGAACGCTTCCATCTTCAATGTTGTG
TCTAATTTTGAAGTTAACTTTGATTCCATTCTTTTGTTTGTCTGCCATGATGTATACATTGTGTGAGTTA
TAGTTGTATTCCAATTTGTGTCCAAGAATGTTTCCATCTTCTTTAAAATCAATACCTTTTAACTCGATTC
TATTAACAAGGGTATCACCTTCAAACTTGACTTCAGCACGTGTCTTGTAGTTCCCGTCATCTTTGAAAAA
TATAGTTCTTTCCTGTACATAACCTTCGGGCATGGCACTCTTGAAAAAGTCATGCTGCTTCATGTGGTCG
GGGTACCGGCTGAAGCACTGCACGCCGTAGGTCAGAGTAGTGACAAGTGTTGGCCATGGAACAGGTAGTT
TTCCAGTAGTGCAAATAAATTTAAGGGTAAGTTTTCCGTATGTTGCATCACCTTCACCCTCTCCACTGAC
AGAAAATTTGTGCCCATTAACATCACCATCTAATTCAACAAGAATTGGGACAACTCCAGTGAAAAGTTCT
TCTCCTTTACTCACTCCTTGGAAGTAGAGGTTCTCGATCCCCGGGTACCGAGCTCGAATTCACTGGCCGT
CGTTTTACAACGTCGTGACTGGGAAAACCCTGGCGTTACCCAACTTAATCGCCTTGCAGCACATCCCC
